Addgene plasmid #238232: pRK5_mCherry_P2AT2A_GFP-nb
Purpose: For overexpression of mCherry_P2AT2A_GFP-nb
Depositing lab: Denes Hnisz. Depositing organization: Max Planck Institute for Molecular Genetics. Publication: Probing condensate microenvironments with a micropeptide killswitch. Zhang Y, Stoppelkamp I, Fernandez-Pernas P, Allram M, Charman M, Magalhaes AP, Piedavent-Salomon M, Sommer G, Sung YC, Meyer K, Grams N, Halko E, Dongre S, Meierhofer D, Malszycki M, Ilik IA, Aktas T, Kraushar ML, Vastenhouw N, Weitzman MD, Grebien F, Niskanen H, Hnisz D. Nature. 2025 Jun 4. doi: 10.1038/s41586-025-09141-5. PubMed 40468084.
Backbone
  Vector backbone: pRK5
  Vector type: Mammalian Expression
Growth in bacteria
  Bacterial resistance: Ampicillin, 100 μg/mL
  Growth temperature: 37°C
  Growth strain: DH5alpha
  Copy number: High Copy
Gene/Insert
  Gene/Insert name: mCherry_P2AT2A_GFP-nb
  Species: H. sapiens (human)
  Cloning method: Gibson Cloning
Terms and licenses: Academic/Nonprofit Terms; Industry Terms: Not Available to Industry
How to cite: pRK5_mCherry_P2AT2A_GFP-nb was a gift from Denes Hnisz (Addgene plasmid # 238232 ; http://n2t.net/addgene:238232 ; RRID:Addgene_238232)
