[The description below was written by a language model from this plasmid's Addgene catalogue record and pLannotate feature annotations shown in this document.]
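Description:
pRK5_mCherry_P2AT2A_GFP-nb is a 5,989-nt mammalian expression plasmid built on the pRK5 backbone by Gibson cloning. It is propagated in E. coli as a high-copy plasmid through a ColE1/pUC-type origin and selected with ampicillin via the β-lactamase gene and its own promoter. The backbone also carries an M13 phage origin for single-stranded DNA production, an SV40 enhancer/early promoter region, and assorted remnants of older cloning vectors (lacZα, lacI, rop and bom fragments, and a lac promoter/operator). None of these remnants appears to play a role in the payload. No mammalian selection marker is annotated, which suggests transient transfection.

The expression cassette is driven by the human cytomegalovirus immediate-early enhancer and promoter. These are followed by a fragment of CMV intron A and an SP6 promoter that could serve for in vitro transcription, and the cassette ends at an SV40 polyadenylation signal. The open reading frame begins with mCherry, a monomeric red fluorescent protein. Downstream lies a coding segment that the annotation software matched to a mouse immunoglobulin heavy-chain variable region. Given the construct name, this most likely corresponds to the GFP-binding nanobody (GFP-nb), a single-domain antibody fragment, and the catalogue's "human" species entry should be read loosely. The tandem P2A-T2A self-cleaving peptides named in the insert are not annotated, but they presumably occupy the gap between the two coding regions. They would cause ribosomal skipping, so that mCherry and the nanobody are produced as separate proteins from one transcript, with red fluorescence marking the cells that express the nanobody.

The stated purpose is overexpression of this cassette, and the associated publication concerns probing biomolecular condensate microenvironments. The record does not describe the construct's specific experimental role.
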