Features (pLannotate 1.2.2; 21 found; start..end, strand, type, name):
     14..393     +  enhancer       CMV enhancer: human cytomegalovirus immediate early enhancer
    394..597     +  promoter       CMV promoter: human cytomegalovirus (CMV) immediate early promoter
    733..776     +  intron         CMV intron (fragment): modified intron A from human cytomegalovirus
    828..846     +  promoter       SP6 promoter: promoter for bacteriophage SP6 RNA polymerase
    850..887     +  CDS            IgH signal sequence (fragment): signal sequence from the mouse immunoglobulin heavy chain variable region
    939..1646    +  CDS            mCherry: mCherry is a basic (constitutively fluorescent) red fluorescent protein published in 2004, derived from Discosoma sp.. It is reported to be a very rapidly-maturing monomer with low acid sensitivity.
   1860..2237    +  CDS            HVM18_MOUSE: Experimental evidence at protein level: Swiss-Prot protein existence level 1. From Mus musculus (Mouse).
   2302..2436    +  polyA_signal   SV40 poly(A) signal: SV40 polyadenylation signal
   2505..2862    +  promoter       SV40 promoter: SV40 enhancer and early promoter
   2881..3035    +  CDS            lacZα (fragment): LacZα fragment of β-galactosidase; lacZ fragment
   3041..3092    -  misc_feature   bom (fragment): basis of mobility region from pBR322
   3111..3491    +  rep_origin     M13 ori (sequence partly withheld): M13 bacteriophage origin of replication; arrow indicates direction of (+) strand synthesis
   3567..3616    -  misc_feature   bom (fragment): basis of mobility region from pBR322
   3718..3753    -  CDS            rop (fragment): Rop protein, which maintains plasmids at low copy number; rop
   3848..3952    +  promoter       AmpR promoter: bla
   3953..4813    +  CDS            AmpR: β-lactamase; bla; confers resistance to ampicillin, carbenicillin, and related antibiotics
   4984..5572    +  rep_origin     ori: high-copy-number ColE1/pMB1/pBR322/pUC origin of replication
   5755..5847    +  CDS            lacI (fragment): lac repressor; lacI; The lac repressor binds to the lac operator to inhibit transcription in E. coli. This inhibition can be relieved by adding lactose or isopropyl-β-D-thiogalactopyranoside (IPTG).
   5860..5881    +  protein_bind   CAP binding site: CAP binding activates transcription in the presence of cAMP. E. coli catabolite activator protein
   5896..5926    +  promoter       lac promoter: promoter for the E. coli lac operon
   5934..5950    +  protein_bind   lac operator: The lac repressor binds to the lac operator to inhibit transcription in E. coli. This inhibition can be relieved by adding lactose or isopropyl-β-D-thiogalactopyranoside (IPTG). lac repressor encoded by lacI
>Addgene plasmid #238232 | pRK5_mCherry_P2AT2A_GFP-nb | addgene full sequence | sequence record 474439 | Addgene NGS Result
TTCGAGCTCGCCCGACATTGATTATTGACTAGTTATTAATAGTAATCAATTACGGGGTCATTAGTTCATA
GCCCATATATGGAGTTCCGCGTTACATAACTTACGGTAAATGGCCCGCCTGGCTGACCGCCCAACGACCC
CCGCCCATTGACGTCAATAATGACGTATGTTCCCATAGTAACGCCAATAGGGACTTTCCATTGACGTCAA
TGGGTGGAGTATTTACGGTAAACTGCCCACTTGGCAGTACATCAAGTGTATCATATGCCAAGTACGCCCC
CTATTGACGTCAATGACGGTAAATGGCCCGCCTGGCATTATGCCCAGTACATGACCTTATGGGACTTTCC
TACTTGGCAGTACATCTACGTATTAGTCATCGCTATTACCATGGTGATGCGGTTTTGGCAGTACATCAAT
GGGCGTGGATAGCGGTTTGACTCACGGGGATTTCCAAGTCTCCACCCCATTGACGTCAATGGGAGTTTGT
TTTGGCACCAAAATCAACGGGACTTTCCAAAATGTCGTAACAACTCCGCCCCATTGACGCAAATGGGCGG
TAGGCGTGTACGGTGGGAGGTCTATATAAGCAGAGCTCGTTTAGTGAACCGTCAGATCGCCTGGAGACGC
CATCCACGCTGTTTTGACCTCCATAGAAGACACCGGGACCGATCCAGCCTCCGCGGCCGGGAACGGTGCA
TTGGAACGCGGATTCCCCGTGCCAAGAGTGACGTAAGTACCGCCTATAGAGTCTATAGGCCCACCCCCTT
GGCTTCGTTAGAACGCGGCTACAATTAATACATAACCTTATGTATCATACACATACGATTTAGGTGACAC
TATAGAATAACATCCACTTTGCCTTTCTCTCCACAGGTGTCCACTCCCAGGTCCAACTGCACCTCGGTTC
TATCGATTGAATTCGTACCGGTGCCACCATGGTTTCCAAAGGAGAGGAGGATAATATGGCTATAATTAAA
GAGTTTATGCGGTTCAAGGTGCATATGGAGGGATCTGTGAACGGTCACGAGTTCGAAATCGAGGGCGAAG
GCGAGGGGCGACCCTATGAAGGGACACAGACGGCCAAACTGAAGGTGACCAAGGGTGGCCCCCTGCCTTT
CGCCTGGGACATCCTGTCACCCCAGTTTATGTACGGCTCTAAGGCTTACGTTAAGCACCCTGCCGATATT
CCGGACTACTTGAAACTGAGCTTCCCTGAAGGGTTCAAGTGGGAACGGGTAATGAATTTTGAGGATGGCG
GTGTAGTCACAGTTACCCAGGACAGCTCTCTTCAGGACGGAGAATTTATCTATAAGGTTAAACTTCGGGG
CACTAACTTCCCATCAGACGGCCCCGTGATGCAGAAGAAAACTATGGGCTGGGAAGCCAGCTCAGAACGC
ATGTATCCCGAGGACGGAGCACTGAAGGGAGAAATCAAGCAGCGACTCAAGCTGAAGGATGGGGGACATT
ATGATGCTGAGGTCAAAACCACCTATAAGGCCAAGAAACCCGTTCAGCTTCCTGGGGCATACAACGTGAA
TATCAAACTGGATATTACATCCCATAACGAAGACTATACCATCGTGGAACAGTACGAGCGGGCCGAGGGC
AGACATAGCACAGGGGGCATGGATGAATTGTACAAGGGAAGCGGAGCTACTAACTTCAGCCTGCTGAAGC
AGGCTGGAGACGTGGAGGAGAACCCTGGACCTGGAAGCGGAGAGGGCAGAGGAAGTCTTCTAACATGCGG
TGACGTGGAGGAGAATCCCGGCCCATATCCGTACGACGTACCAGACTACGCACCTAAGAAGAAGAGGAAG
GTTGGGGGAGGCGGCAGTGGCGGAGGGGGATCTATGGCTCAGGTGCAGCTGGTGGAATCTGGCGGCAGAC
TGGTGCAGGCCGGCGATAGCCTGAGACTGTCTTGTGCCGCCAGCGGCAGAACCTTCAGCACATCTGCCAT
GGCCTGGTTCAGACAGGCCCCTGGCCGCGAGAGGGAATTTGTGGCCGCCATCACATGGACCGTGGGCAAC
ACCATCCTGGGCGACAGCGTGAAGGGCCGGTTCACCATCAGCCGGGACAGAGCCAAGAACACCGTGGACC
TCCAGATGGACAACCTGGAACCCGAGGACACCGCCGTGTACTACTGCTCCGCCAGATCCAGAGGCTACGT
GCTGTCCGTGCTGCGGAGCGTGGACAGCTACGATTATTGGGGCCAGGGCACCCAAGTGACCGTGTCTGGC
GGCGGAGGAAGCGGAGGCGGAGGATCTTAGGTCGACCTCAGAAGCTTGGCCGCCATGGCCCAACTTGTTT
ATTGCAGCTTATAATGGTTACAAATAAAGCAATAGCATCACAAATTTCACAAATAAAGCATTTTTTTCAC
TGCATTCTAGTTGTGGTTTGTCCAAACTCATCAATGTATCTTATCATGTCTGGATCGGGAATTAATTCGG
CGCAGCACCATGGCCTGAAATAACCTCTGAAAGAGGAACTTGGTTAGGTACCTTCTGAGGCGGAAAGAAC
CAGCTGTGGAATGTGTGTCAGTTAGGGTGTGGAAAGTCCCCAGGCTCCCCAGCAGGCAGAAGTATGCAAA
GCATGCATCTCAATTAGTCAGCAACCAGGTGTGGAAAGTCCCCAGGCTCCCCAGCAGGCAGAAGTATGCA
AAGCATGCATCTCAATTAGTCAGCAACCATAGTCCCGCCCCTAACTCCGCCCATCCCGCCCCTAACTCCG
CCCAGTTCCGCCCATTCTCCGCCCCATGGCTGACTAATTTTTTTTATTTATGCAGAGGCCGAGGCCGCCT
CGGCCTCTGAGCTATTCCAGAAGTAGTGAGGAGGCTTTTTTGGAGGCCTAGGCTTTTGCAAAAAGCTGTT
AACAGCTTGGCACTGGCCGTCGTTTTACAACGTCGTGACTGGGAAAACCCTGGCGTTACCCAACTTAATC
GCCTTGCAGCACATCCCCCTTTCGCCAGCTGGCGTAATAGCGAAGAGGCCCGCACCGATCGCCCTTCCCA
ACAGTTGCGCAGCCTGAATGGCGAATGGCGCCTGATGCGGTATTTTCTCCTTACGCATCTGTGCGGTATT
TCACACCGCATA
[142 nt withheld, positions 3093-3234]
C
[141 nt withheld, positions 3236-3376]
CCTTTGACGTTGGAGTCCACGTTCTTT
[37 nt withheld, positions 3404-3440]
ACCCTATCTCGGGCTATTCTTTTGATTTATAAGGGATTTTGCCGATTTCGGCCTATTGGTTAAAAAATGA
GCTGATTTAACAAAAATTTAACGCGAATTTTAACAAAATATTAACGTTTACAATTTTATGGTGCACTCTC
AGTACAATCTGCTCTGATGCCGCATAGTTAAGCCAGCCCCGACACCCGCCAACACCCGCTGACGCGCCCT
GACGGGCTTGTCTGCTCCCGGCATCCGCTTACAGACAAGCTGTGACCGTCTCCGGGAGCTGCATGTGTCA
GAGGTTTTCACCGTCATCACCGAAACGCGCGAGACGAAAGGGCCTCGTGATACGCCTATTTTTATAGGTT
AATGTCATGATAATAATGGTTTCTTAGACGTCAGGTGGCACTTTTCGGGGAAATGTGCGCGGAACCCCTA
TTTGTTTATTTTTCTAAATACATTCAAATATGTATCCGCTCATGAGACAATAACCCTGATAAATGCTTCA
ATAATATTGAAAAAGGAAGAGTATGAGTATTCAACATTTCCGTGTCGCCCTTATTCCCTTTTTTGCGGCA
TTTTGCCTTCCTGTTTTTGCTCACCCAGAAACGCTGGTGAAAGTAAAAGATGCTGAAGATCAGTTGGGTG
CACGAGTGGGTTACATCGAACTGGATCTCAACAGCGGTAAGATCCTTGAGAGTTTTCGCCCCGAAGAACG
TTTTCCAATGATGAGCACTTTTAAAGTTCTGCTATGTGGCGCGGTATTATCCCGTATTGACGCCGGGCAA
GAGCAACTCGGTCGCCGCATACACTATTCTCAGAATGACTTGGTTGAGTACTCACCAGTCACAGAAAAGC
ATCTTACGGATGGCATGACAGTAAGAGAATTATGCAGTGCTGCCATAACCATGAGTGATAACACTGCGGC
CAACTTACTTCTGACAACGATCGGAGGACCGAAGGAGCTAACCGCTTTTTTGCACAACATGGGGGATCAT
GTAACTCGCCTTGATCGTTGGGAACCGGAGCTGAATGAAGCCATACCAAACGACGAGCGTGACACCACGA
TGCCTGTAGCAATGGCAACAACGTTGCGCAAACTATTAACTGGCGAACTACTTACTCTAGCTTCCCGGCA
ACAATTAATAGACTGGATGGAGGCGGATAAAGTTGCAGGACCACTTCTGCGCTCGGCCCTTCCGGCTGGC
TGGTTTATTGCTGATAAATCTGGAGCCGGTGAGCGTGGGTCTCGCGGTATCATTGCAGCACTGGGGCCAG
ATGGTAAGCCCTCCCGTATCGTAGTTATCTACACGACGGGGAGTCAGGCAACTATGGATGAACGAAATAG
ACAGATCGCTGAGATAGGTGCCTCACTGATTAAGCATTGGTAACTGTCAGACCAAGTTTACTCATATATA
CTTTAGATTGATTTAAAACTTCATTTTTAATTTAAAAGGATCTAGGTGAAGATCCTTTTTGATAATCTCA
TGACCAAAATCCCTTAACGTGAGTTTTCGTTCCACTGAGCGTCAGACCCCGTAGAAAAGATCAAAGGATC
TTCTTGAGATCCTTTTTTTCTGCGCGTAATCTGCTGCTTGCAAACAAAAAAACCACCGCTACCAGCGGTG
GTTTGTTTGCCGGATCAAGAGCTACCAACTCTTTTTCCGAAGGTAACTGGCTTCAGCAGAGCGCAGATAC
CAAATACTGTTCTTCTAGTGTAGCCGTAGTTAGGCCACCACTTCAAGAACTCTGTAGCACCGCCTACATA
CCTCGCTCTGCTAATCCTGTTACCAGTGGCTGCTGCCAGTGGCGATAAGTCGTGTCTTACCGGGTTGGAC
TCAAGACGATAGTTACCGGATAAGGCGCAGCGGTCGGGCTGAACGGGGGGTTCGTGCACACAGCCCAGCT
TGGAGCGAACGACCTACACCGAACTGAGATACCTACAGCGTGAGCTATGAGAAAGCGCCACGCTTCCCGA
AGGGAGAAAGGCGGACAGGTATCCGGTAAGCGGCAGGGTCGGAACAGGAGAGCGCACGAGGGAGCTTCCA
GGGGGAAACGCCTGGTATCTTTATAGTCCTGTCGGGTTTCGCCACCTCTGACTTGAGCGTCGATTTTTGT
GATGCTCGTCAGGGGGGCGGAGCCTATGGAAAAACGCCAGCAACGCGGCCTTTTTACGGTTCCTGGCCTT
TTGCTGGCCTTTTGCTCACATGTTCTTTCCTGCGTTATCCCCTGATTCTGTGGATAACCGTATTACCGCC
TTTGAGTGAGCTGATACCGCTCGCCGCAGCCGAACGACCGAGCGCAGCGAGTCAGTGAGCGAGGAAGCGG
AAGAGCGCCCAATACGCAAACCGCCTCTCCCCGCGCGTTGGCCGATTCATTAATGCAGCTGGCACGACAG
GTTTCCCGACTGGAAAGCGGGCAGTGAGCGCAACGCAATTAATGTGAGTTAGCTCACTCATTAGGCACCC
CAGGCTTTACACTTTATGCTTCCGGCTCGTATGTTGTGTGGAATTGTGAGCGGATAACAATTTCACACAG
GAAACAGCTATGACATGATTACGAATTAA
